Addgene plasmid #48585: pFUSB4_TCGC
Depositing lab: Stephen Ekker. Depositing organization: Mayo Foundation for Medical Education and Research. Publication: High Efficiency In Vivo Genome Engineering with a Simplified 15-RVD GoldyTALEN Design. Ma AC, Lee HB, Clark KJ, Ekker SC. PLoS One. 2013 May 29;8(5):e65259. doi: 10.1371/journal.pone.0065259. Print 2013. PubMed 23734242.
Backbone
  Vector backbone: pFUS_B4
  Vector type: Mammalian Expression, TALEN
Growth in bacteria
  Bacterial resistance: Spectinomycin, 50 μg/mL
  Growth temperature: 37°C
  Growth strain: Top10
  Copy number: Unknown
Gene/Insert
  Gene/Insert name: RVD sequence: NG HD NN HD
  Species: Synthetic
  Cloning method: Unknown
  Sequencing primers: 5′ ttgatgcctggcagttccct; 3′ cgaaccgaacaggcttatgt
Terms and licenses: Academic/Nonprofit Terms; Industry Terms: Not Available to Industry
Depositor comments: Plasmid was created using Golden Gate cloning.
How to cite: pFUSB4_TCGC was a gift from Stephen Ekker (Addgene plasmid # 48585 ; http://n2t.net/addgene:48585 ; RRID:Addgene_48585)
