[The description below was written by a language model from this plasmid's Addgene catalogue record and pLannotate feature annotations shown in this document.]
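Description:
pFUSB4_TCGC is a small (about 2.9 kb) bacterial intermediate plasmid for Golden Gate assembly of TALENs. It is built on the pFUS_B4 array vector and carries a pre-assembled block of four synthetic TAL effector repeats. The insert encodes the repeat-variable diresidues NG, HD, NN and HD. Under the standard TALE code these recognise T, C, G and C respectively, which explains the plasmid name. The depositor notes that the plasmid was made by Golden Gate cloning. It belongs to a set of ready-made repeat modules linked to a simplified 15-RVD GoldyTALEN design for in vivo genome engineering.

The annotated features are almost entirely backbone. The plasmid replicates in E. coli from a high-copy ColE1/pUC-type origin. Selection is with spectinomycin through the aadA aminoglycoside adenylyltransferase gene. Fragments of a class 1 integron Pc promoter and of a gentamicin acetyltransferase gene lie just upstream of aadA and are probably remnants of the integron-derived resistance cassette. Short lacZα and lacI fragments remain, consistent with a lacZ screening cassette having been replaced when the repeats were inserted. rrnB T1 and T2 terminators are also present near the cloning region. The feature table does not annotate the TAL repeat array itself, which presumably lies in the unannotated stretch near the lacZα remnant.

The catalogue lists the vector type as mammalian expression/TALEN, but no eukaryotic promoter, nuclease domain or polyadenylation signal is annotated. The plasmid is therefore best seen as a building block. Its four-repeat module would be combined with other repeat arrays in a later Golden Gate step and placed into a TALEN expression backbone to complete a custom DNA-binding domain.
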