Features (pLannotate 1.2.2; 8 found; start..end, strand, type, name):
      3..39      -  CDS            lacZα (fragment): LacZα fragment of β-galactosidase; lacZ fragment
    596..619     +  promoter       Pc promoter (fragment): intI1 (promoter lies within the coding sequence); class 1 integron promoter
    795..851     +  CDS            GmR (fragment): gentamycin acetyltransferase; aacC1; confers resistance to gentamycin
    858..1649    +  CDS            SmR: aminoglycoside adenylyltransferase (Murphy, 1985); aadA; confers resistance to spectinomycin and streptomycin
   1742..2330    +  rep_origin     ori: high-copy-number ColE1/pMB1/pBR322/pUC origin of replication
   2513..2605    +  CDS            lacI (fragment): lac repressor; lacI; The lac repressor binds to the lac operator to inhibit transcription in E. coli. This inhibition can be relieved by adding lactose or isopropyl-β-D-thiogalactopyranoside (IPTG).
   2660..2687    -  terminator     rrnB T2 terminator: transcription terminator T2 from the E. coli rrnB gene
   2819..2862    +  terminator     rrnB T1 terminator: Escherichia coli rrnB; transcription terminator T1 from the E. coli rrnB gene
>Addgene plasmid #48585 | pFUSB4_TCGC | depositor full sequence | sequence record 70285 | Full Sequence
ATGTTTTCCCAGTCACGACGTTGTAAAACGACGGCCAGTCTTAAGCGTCTCATGGCCTGACCCCGGACCA
AGTGGTGGCCTATCGCCAGCAACGGTGGCGGCAAGCAAGCGCTCGAAACGGTGCAGCGGCTGTTGCCGGT
GCTGTGCCAGGACCATGGCCTGACTCCGGACCAAGTGGTGGCTATCGCCAGCCACGATGGCGGCAAGCAA
GCGCTCGAAACGGTGCAGCGGCTGTTGCCGGTGCTGTGCCAGGACCATGGCCTGACCCCGGACCAAGTGG
TGGCTATCGCCAGCAACAATGGCGGCAAGCAAGCGCTCGAAACGGTGCAGCGGCTGTTGCCGGTGCTGTG
CCAGGACCATGGCCTGACTCCGGACCAAGTGGTGGCTATCGCCAGCCACGATGGCGGCAAGCAAGCGCTC
GAAACGGTGCAGCGGCTGTTGCCGGTGCTGTGCCAGGACCATGGCCTGACCCCGGACCAAGTGGTGGCTA
TCGAGACGTCTAGACCAGCCAGGACAGAAATGCCTCGACTTCGCTGCTACCCAAGGTTGCCGGGTGACGC
ACACCGTGGAAACGGATGAAGGCACGAACCCAGTGGACATAAGCCTGTTCGGTTCGTAAGCTGTAATGCA
AGTAGCGTATGCGCTCACGCAACTGGTCCAGAACCTTGACCGAACGCAGCGGTGGTAACGGCGCAGTGGC
GGTTTTCATGGCTTGTTATGACTGTTTTTTTGGGGTACAGTCTATGCCTCGGGCATCCAAGCAGCAAGCG
CGTTACGCCGTGGGTCGATGTTTGATGTTATGGAGCAGCAACGATGTTACGCAGCAGGGCAGTCGCCCTA
AAACAAAGTTAAACATTATGAGGGAAGCGGTGATCGCCGAAGTATCGACTCAACTATCAGAGGTAGTTGG
CGTCATCGAGCGCCATCTCGAACCGACGTTGCTGGCCGTACATTTGTACGGCTCCGCAGTGGATGGCGGC
CTGAAGCCACACAGTGATATTGATTTGCTGGTTACGGTGACCGTAAGGCTTGATGAAACAACGCGGCGAG
CTTTGATCAACGACCTTTTGGAAACTTCGGCTTCCCCTGGAGAGAGCGAGATTCTCCGCGCTGTAGAAGT
CACCATTGTTGTGCACGACGACATCATTCCGTGGCGTTATCCAGCTAAGCGCGAACTGCAATTTGGAGAA
TGGCAGCGCAATGACATTCTTGCAGGTATCTTCGAGCCAGCCACGATCGACATTGATCTGGCTATCTTGC
TGACAAAAGCAAGAGAACATAGCGTTGCCTTGGTAGGTCCAGCGGCGGAGGAACTCTTTGATCCGGTTCC
TGAACAGGATCTATTTGAGGCGCTAAATGAAACCTTAACGCTATGGAACTCGCCGCCCGACTGGGCTGGC
GATGAGCGAAATGTAGTGCTTACGTTGTCCCGCATTTGGTACAGCGCAGTAACCGGCAAAATCGCGCCGA
AGGATGTCGCTGCCGACTGGGCAATGGAGCGCCTGCCGGCCCAGTATCAGCCCGTCATACTTGAAGCTAG
ACAGGCTTATCTTGGACAAGAAGAAGATCGCTTGGCCTCGCGCGCAGATCAGTTGGAAGAATTTGTCCAC
TACGTGAAAGGCGAGATCACCAAGGTAGTCGGCAAATAACCCTCGAGCCACCCATGACCAAAATCCCTTA
ACGTGAGTTACGCGTCGTTCCACTGAGCGTCAGACCCCGTAGAAAAGATCAAAGGATCTTCTTGAGATCC
TTTTTTTCTGCGCGTAATCTGCTGCTTGCAAACAAAAAAACCACCGCTACCAGCGGTGGTTTGTTTGCCG
GATCAAGAGCTACCAACTCTTTTTCCGAAGGTAACTGGCTTCAGCAGAGCGCAGATACCAAATACTGTCC
TTCTAGTGTAGCCGTAGTTAGGCCACCACTTCAAGAACTCTGTAGCACCGCCTACATACCTCGCTCTGCT
AATCCTGTTACCAGTGGCTGCTGCCAGTGGCGATAAGTCGTGTCTTACCGGGTTGGACTCAAGACGATAG
TTACCGGATAAGGCGCAGCGGTCGGGCTGAACGGGGGGTTCGTGCACACAGCCCAGCTTGGAGCGAACGA
CCTACACCGAACTGAGATACCTACAGCGTGAGCATTGAGAAAGCGCCACGCTTCCCGAAGGGAGAAAGGC
GGACAGGTATCCGGTAAGCGGCAGGGTCGGAACAGGAGAGCGCACGAGGGAGCTTCCAGGGGGAAACGCC
TGGTATCTTTATAGTCCTGTCGGGTTTCGCCACCTCTGACTTGAGCGTCGATTTTTGTGATGCTCGTCAG
GGGGGCGGAGCCTATGGAAAAACGCCAGCAACGCGGCCTTTTTACGGTTCCTGGCCTTTTGCTGGCCTTT
TGCTCACATGTTCTTTCCTGCGTTATCCCCTGATTCTGTGGATAACCGTATTACCGCCTTTGAGTGAGCT
GATACCGCTCGCCGCAGCCGAACGACCGAGCGCAGCGAGTCAGTGAGCGAGGAAGCGGAAGAGCGCCCAA
TACGCAAACCGCCTCTCCCCGCGCGTTGGCCGATTCATTAATGCAGCTGGCACGACAGGTTTCCCGACTG
GAAAGCGGGCAGTGAGCGCAACGCAATTAATACGCGTACCGCTAGCCAGGAAGAGTTTGTAGAAACGCAA
AAAGGCCATCCGTCAGGATGGCCTTCTGCTTAGTTTGATGCCTGGCAGTTTATGGCGGGCGTCCTGCCCG
CCACCCTCCGGGCCGTTGCTTCACAACGTTCAAATCCGCTCCCGGCGGATTTGTCCTACTCAGGAGAGCG
TTCACCGACAAACAACAGATAAAACGAAAGGCCCAGTCTTCCGACTGAGCCTTTCGTTTTATTTGATGCC
TGGCAGTTCCCTACTCTCGCGTTAACGCTAGCATGG
