>Addgene plasmid #48585 | pFUSB4_TCGC | addgene partial sequence | sequence record 71339 | pCR8_F1 5'-ttgatgcctggcagttccct-3'
TCACGACGTTGTAAAACGACGGCCAGTCTTAAGCGTCTCATGGCCTGACCCCGGACCAAGTGGTGGCTAT
CGCCAGCAACGGTGGCGGCAAGCAAGCGCTCGAAACGGTGCAGCGGCTGTTGCCGGTGCTGTGCCAGGAC
CATGGCCTGACTCCGGACCAAGTGGTGGCTATCGCCAGCCACGATGGCGGCAAGCAAGCGCTCGAAACGG
TGCAGCGGCTGTTGCCGGTGCTGTGCCAGGACCATGGCCTGACCCCGGACCAAGTGGTGGCTATCGCCAG
CAACAATGGCGGCAAGCAAGCGCTCGAAACGGTGCAGCGGCTGTTGCCGGTGCTGTGCCAGGACCATGGC
CTGACTCCGGACCAAGTGGTGGCTATCGCCAGCCACGATGGCGGCAAGCAAGCGCTCGAAACGGTGCAGC
GGCTGTTGCCGGTGCTGTGCCAGGACCATGGCCTGACCCCGGACCAAGTGGTGGCTATCGAGACGTCTAG
ACCAGCCAGGACAGAAATGCCTCGACTTCGCTGCTACCCAAGGTTGCCGGGTGACGCACACCGTGGAAAC
GGATGAAGGCACGAACCCAGTGGACATAAGCCTGTTCGGTTCGTAAGCTGTAATGCAAGTAGCGTATGCG
CTCACGCAACTGGTCCAGAACCTTGACCGAACGCAGCGGTGGTAACGGCGCAGTGGCGGTTTTCATGGCT
TGTTATGACTGTTTTTTTGGGGTACAGTCTATGCCTCGGGCATCCAAGCAGCAAGCGCGTTACGCCGTGG
GTCGATGTTTGATGTTATGGAGCAGCAACGATGTTACGCAGCAGGGCAGTCGCCCTAAAACAAAGTTAAA
CATTATGAGGGAAGCGGTGATCGCCGAA
